Addgene plasmid #225240: pcDNA3.1-cox8-iPASnFR-L-mScarlet3-3xFLAG
Depositing lab: Loren Looger. Publication: Genetically encoded fluorescent sensors for visualizing polyamine levels, uptake, and distribution. Tamura R, Chen J, De Jaeger M, Morris JF, Scott DA, Vangheluwe P, Looger LL. bioRxiv 2024.08.21.609037 10.1101/2024.08.21.609037.
Backbone
  Vector backbone: pcDNA3.1
  Vector type: Mammalian Expression
Growth in bacteria
  Bacterial resistance: Ampicillin, 100 μg/mL
  Growth temperature: 37°C
  Growth strain: DH5alpha
  Copy number: High Copy
Gene/Insert
  Gene/Insert name: iPASnFR-L
  Species: Synthetic
  Tag / fusion protein: mScarlet3 (C terminal on insert); 3xFLAG (C terminal on insert)
  Cloning method: Gibson Cloning
Terms and licenses: Academic/Nonprofit Terms; Industry Terms: Not Available to Industry
Depositor comments: Please visit https://doi.org/10.1101/2024.08.21.609037 for bioRxiv preprint.
How to cite: pcDNA3.1-cox8-iPASnFR-L-mScarlet3-3xFLAG was a gift from Loren Looger (Addgene plasmid # 225240 ; http://n2t.net/addgene:225240 ; RRID:Addgene_225240)
