[The description below was written by a language model from this plasmid's Addgene catalogue record and pLannotate feature annotations shown in this document.]
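Description:
pcDNA3.1-cox8-iPASnFR-L-mScarlet3-3xFLAG is an 8.3 kb mammalian expression plasmid built on the pcDNA3.1 backbone that encodes a mitochondrially targeted version of iPASnFR-L, a synthetic, genetically encoded fluorescent sensor for polyamines. It is propagated in E. coli as a high-copy plasmid through a ColE1/pUC-type origin with ampicillin selection (AmpR under its own bla promoter). An f1 origin is also present. As is typical of pcDNA3.1, an SV40 early promoter drives a neomycin/kanamycin phosphotransferase gene followed by an SV40 polyadenylation signal, which could allow G418 selection of stably transfected mammalian cells.

The expression cassette is driven by the CMV immediate-early enhancer and promoter and terminated by the bGH poly(A) signal. T7 and SP6 promoters flank the insert. The open reading frame begins with a fragment of human COX8A, which serves as a presequence to direct the fusion protein to mitochondria. The sensor follows. The annotation tool recognises only its GFP-derived fluorescent module (labelled cEGFP), and the stretch between the COX8A leader and that module is unannotated; it presumably holds the ligand-binding portion, though the record does not describe it. Downstream, a red fluorescent protein is fused at the C terminus. It is annotated as an mScarlet-I derivative but named mScarlet3 in the catalogue entry, and it is followed by a 3xFLAG epitope for immunodetection. Short hits to an HIV-1 LTR, the PDGFRβ transmembrane domain and ble are fragmentary and probably reflect linker or backbone similarity rather than functional elements.

The constitutive red partner probably provides a reference for expression level and localisation alongside the green sensor signal. This fits the associated work on visualising polyamine levels, uptake and distribution, here within mitochondria of transfected cells.
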