Features (pLannotate 1.2.2; 25 found; start..end, strand, type, name):
      1..380     +  enhancer       CMV enhancer: human cytomegalovirus immediate early enhancer
    381..584     +  promoter       CMV promoter: human cytomegalovirus (CMV) immediate early promoter
    580..613     +  LTR            5' LTR (truncated) (fragment): truncated 5' long terminal repeat (LTR) from HIV-1
    629..647     +  promoter       T7 promoter: promoter for bacteriophage T7 RNA polymerase
    667..753     +  CDS            COX8A (fragment): COX8A_HUMAN - Also known as COX8, COX8L. Experimental evidence at protein level: Swiss-Prot protein existence level 1. Component of the cytochrome c oxidase, the last enzyme in the mitochondrial electron transport chain which drives oxidative phosphorylation. The respiratory chain contains 3 multisubunit complexes succinate dehydrogenase (complex II, CII), ubiquinol- cytochrome c oxidoreductase (cytochrome b-c1 complex, complex III, CIII) and cytochrome c oxidase (complex IV, CIV), that cooperate to transfer electrons derived from NADH and succinate to molecular oxygen, creating an electrochem
   1945..2661    +  CDS            cEGFP: cEGFP is a basic (constitutively fluorescent) green fluorescent protein published in 2008, derived from Aequorea victoria.
   2794..2817    +  CDS            PDGFRβ TM domain (fragment): transmembrane domain from platelet derived growth factor receptor beta
   2827..3494    +  CDS            mScarlet-2I (fragment): mScarlet-I derivative in which the N- and C-termini have been modified to reduce cytotoxicity (Valbuena et al., 2020) preserves the original mammalian codon optimization
   3511..3576    +  CDS            3xFLAG: three tandem FLAG® epitope tags, followed by an enterokinase cleavage site
   3595..3613    -  promoter       SP6 promoter: promoter for bacteriophage SP6 RNA polymerase
   3639..3863    +  polyA_signal   bGH poly(A) signal: bovine growth hormone polyadenylation signal
   3867..3888    +  promoter       SV40 promoter (fragment): SV40 enhancer and early promoter
   3909..4337    +  rep_origin     f1 ori (sequence partly withheld): f1 bacteriophage origin of replication; arrow indicates direction of (+) strand synthesis
   4351..4680    +  promoter       SV40 promoter: SV40 enhancer and early promoter
   4747..5538    +  CDS            neo: KKA2_KLEPN - Also known as kan, nptII. Experimental evidence at protein level: Swiss-Prot protein existence level 1. Resistance to kanamycin, neomycin, paromomycin, ribostamycin, butirosin and gentamicin B. From Klebsiella pneumoniae.
   5562..5720    +  CDS            ble (fragment): BLE_KLEPN - Experimental evidence at protein level: Swiss-Prot protein existence level 1. Binding protein with a strong affinity to the bleomycin family of antibiotics. Binds to CL990; an antimitotic-antibiotic compound. From Klebsiella pneumoniae.
   5715..5836    +  polyA_signal   SV40 poly(A) signal: SV40 polyadenylation signal
   5909..5925    -  protein_bind   lac operator: The lac repressor binds to the lac operator to inhibit transcription in E. coli. This inhibition can be relieved by adding lactose or isopropyl-β-D-thiogalactopyranoside (IPTG). lac repressor encoded by lacI
   5933..5963    -  promoter       lac promoter: promoter for the E. coli lac operon
   5978..5999    -  protein_bind   CAP binding site: CAP binding activates transcription in the presence of cAMP. E. coli catabolite activator protein
   6012..6104    -  CDS            lacI (fragment): lac repressor; lacI; The lac repressor binds to the lac operator to inhibit transcription in E. coli. This inhibition can be relieved by adding lactose or isopropyl-β-D-thiogalactopyranoside (IPTG).
   6287..6875    -  rep_origin     ori: high-copy-number ColE1/pMB1/pBR322/pUC origin of replication
   7046..7906    -  CDS            AmpR: β-lactamase; bla; confers resistance to ampicillin, carbenicillin, and related antibiotics
   7907..8011    -  promoter       AmpR promoter: bla
   8070..8122    -  misc_feature   bom (fragment): basis of mobility region from pBR322
>Addgene plasmid #225240 | pcDNA3.1-cox8-iPASnFR-L-mScarlet3-3xFLAG | addgene full sequence | sequence record 445252 | Addgene NGS Result
GACATTGATTATTGACTAGTTATTAATAGTAATCAATTACGGGGTCATTAGTTCATAGCCCATATATGGA
GTTCCGCGTTACATAACTTACGGTAAATGGCCCGCCTGGCTGACCGCCCAACGACCCCCGCCCATTGACG
TCAATAATGACGTATGTTCCCATAGTAACGCCAATAGGGACTTTCCATTGACGTCAATGGGTGGAGTATT
TACGGTAAACTGCCCACTTGGCAGTACATCAAGTGTATCATATGCCAAGTACGCCCCCTATTGACGTCAA
TGACGGTAAATGGCCCGCCTGGCATTATGCCCAGTACATGACCTTATGGGACTTTCCTACTTGGCAGTAC
ATCTACGTATTAGTCATCGCTATTACCATGGTGATGCGGTTTTGGCAGTACATCAATGGGCGTGGATAGC
GGTTTGACTCACGGGGATTTCCAAGTCTCCACCCCATTGACGTCAATGGGAGTTTGTTTTGGCACCAAAA
TCAACGGGACTTTCCAAAATGTCGTAACAACTCCGCCCCATTGACGCAAATGGGCGGTAGGCGTGTACGG
TGGGAGGTCTATATAAGCAGAGCTCTCTGGCTAACTAGAGAACCCACTGCTTACTGGCTTATCGAAATTA
ATACGACTCACTATAGGGAGACCCAAGCTTGCCACCATGTCAGTGCTGACCCCACTCCTGCTCAGAGGGT
TGACTGGTTCCGCACGACGCCTTCCAGTTCCGAGGGCCAAGATACATAGTCTTGGAGATCCTATGAGCGT
TCTGACGCCATTGTTGCTGCGCGGACTGACGGGGAGCGCAAGGCGGCTCCCTGTCCCGAGGGCAAAGATC
CATAGCCTGGGCAAACTGATGTCCGTCTTGACCCCTCTTCTCCTGAGAGGACTTACTGGTTCTGCTCGCA
GGTTGCCGGTTCCAAGAGCAAAAATACATAGCCTCGGGGACCCTATGTCCGTACTTACACCTCTCCTTCT
TAGAGGACTGACAGGCAGCGCCAGGAGGCTGCCCGTCCCACGGGCTAAAATTCACTCTTTGGGAAAGCTT
GGTGGTGGCGGATCAGAAGGAGGCGGTAGCAACACGTTGACGGTTTACAATTGGGGTGATTACATCGACC
CTGCATTAATCCGTAAGTTCGAGAAGCAAACGGGTATAAAGGTTATATATCAGACGTTTGACTCCAATGA
AGCAATGATGGCAAAGATTGCTCAAGGTGGAGCAACGTTCGACGTAGCAGTTCCATCTGAGTACGCGATC
TCTAAGATGAAGGAAGATGGATTGCTGATCCCCTTAGACCATTCAAAATTACCTAACCTCAAATACATTA
ATCCGCGCTTCTTAAATTTAAGCTTCGACCCCGGAAACAGATACTCTGTCCCCTACTTCTGGGGTACCGT
GGGGATAGTTTACAATCCCGGCATGTTGGGTGGTAAGAAGATCACTTCTTGGAACGACTTGTGGGATCCA
GACCTGCGCAATCAGATCCTGCTTGTTGACGGAGCTCGTGCGGTAATCGGAATGGGACTTAACTCACTCC
ACTATTCACTCAACGACACCAATAAAGAGCATCTCAAGAAGGCCAAAGAGAAGTTGGACAGACTCGTGCC
AAATGTGAAAGCCATAGTCGGGGATGAAATCAAGATGTTGCTGGCGAATGAGGAAGCAGCGATAGGAGTT
GTGTGGAGTGGGGACGCTGCGGAGATCATCGCCGAAAATGACAAGTTGGATTACGTGGTGCCCAAAGAGG
GATCGAACTTGTGGTTCGACAATATGGTGATTCCAAAGACCGCGAAGAATATTGAAGGAGCACATAAATT
CATTAACTTCATGCTGGACCCAAAGAATGCGGCGCAGAACGCCGAGTTTGTTGGCTATTCAACCCCAAAT
AAGAAGGCTTTGGATTACATGCCTAAGGAAATCACAGAGTCTAAGAGGCACACGGTCTATATCACCGCCG
ACAAGCAGAAGAACGGCATCAAGGCGAACTTCAAGATCCACCTTAACGTGGAGGACGGCAGCGTGCAGCT
CGCCGACCACTACCAGCAGAACACCCCCATCGGCGACGGCCCCGTGCTGCTGCCCGACAACCACTACCTG
AGCTATCAGTCCGTGCTGAGCAAAGACCCCAACGAGAAGCGCGATCACATGGTCCTGCTGGAGTTCGTGA
CCGCCACCGGGAACTCTCTCGGCATGGACGAGCTGTACAAGGGCGGTACCGGAGGGAGCATGAGCAAGGG
CGAGGAGCTGTTCACCGGGGTGGTGCCCATCCTGGTCGAGCTGGACGGCGACGTAAACGGCCACAAGTTC
AGCGTGCGCGGCGAGGGCGAGGGCGATGCCACCAACGGCAAGCTAACCCTGAAGTTCATCTGCACCACCG
GCAAGCTGCCCGTGCCCTGGCCCACCCTCGTGACCACCCTGAGCTACGGCGTGCAGTGCTTCGCCCGCTA
CCCCGACCACATGAAGCAGCACGACTTCTTCAAGTCCGCCATGCCCGAAGGCTACGTCCAGGAGCGCACC
ATCAGCTTCAAGGACGACGGAACCTACAAGACCCGCGCCGAGGTGAAGTTAGAGGGCGACACCCTGGTGA
ACCGCATCGAGCTAAAGGGCATCGACTTCAAGGAGGACGGCAACATCCTGGGGCACAAGCTGGAGTACAA
CTTTAACTATCATGACAAGCGGTTCTATCCCGATTTCGACTCAATCGGCAATTTAGAAGTTTACAAGAAT
CTTGGAAAGCGTATGTTGGCTTACTACAATGAACTGTTCCTGCAATTTAAGATGCACCGCAATGCTGTGG
GCCAGGACACGCAGGAGCGTGAATTCGATAGCACCGAGGCAGTGATCAAGGAGTTCATGCGGTTCAAGGT
GCACATGGAGGGCTCCATGAACGGCCACGAGTTCGAGATCGAGGGCGAGGGCGAGGGCCGCCCCTACGAG
GGCACCCAGACCGCCAAGCTGAGGGTGACCAAGGGTGGCCCCCTGCCCTTCTCCTGGGACATCCTGTCCC
CTCAGTTCATGTACGGCTCCAGGGCCTTCACGAAGCACCCCGCCGACATCCCCGACTACTGGAAGCAGTC
CTTCCCCGAGGGCTTCAAGTGGGAGCGCGTGATGAACTTCGAGGACGGCGGCGCCGTGTCCGTGGCCCAG
GACACCTCCCTGGAGGACGGCACCCTGATCTACAAGGTGAAGCTCCGCGGCACCAACTTCCCTCCTGACG
GCCCCGTAATGCAGAAGAAGACAATGGGCTGGGAAGCATCCACCGAGCGGTTGTACCCCGAGGACGTCGT
GCTGAAGGGCGACATTAAGATGGCCCTGCGCCTGAAGGACGGCGGCCGCTACCTGGCGGACTTCAAGACC
ACCTACAGGGCCAAGAAGCCCGTGCAGATGCCCGGCGCCTTCAACATCGACCGCAAGTTGGACATCACAT
CCCACAACGAGGACTACACCGTGGTGGAACAGTACGAACGCTCCGTGGCCCGCCACTCCACCGGCGGCTC
CGGTGGCTCCGACTACAAAGACCATGACGGTGATTATAAAGATCATGACATCGATTACAAGGATGACGAT
GACAAGTAATCTAGAGGGCCCTATTCTATAGTGTCACCTAAATGCTAGAGCTCGCTGATCAGCCTCGACT
GTGCCTTCTAGTTGCCAGCCATCTGTTGTTTGCCCCTCCCCCGTGCCTTCCTTGACCCTGGAAGGTGCCA
CTCCCACTGTCCTTTCCTAATAAAATGAGGAAATTGCATCGCATTGTCTGAGTAGGTGTCATTCTATTCT
GGGGGGTGGGGTGGGGCAGGACAGCAAGGGGGAGGATTGGGAAGACAATAGCAGGCATGCTGGGGATGCG
GTGGGCTCTATGGCTTCTGAGGCGGAAAGAACCAGCTGGGGCTCTAGGGGGTATCCCC
[124 nt withheld, positions 3909-4032]
C
[91 nt withheld, positions 4034-4124]
A
[49 nt withheld, positions 4126-4174]
CCTTTGACGTTGGAGTCCACGTTCTTT
[37 nt withheld, positions 4202-4238]
ACCCTATCTCGGTCTATTCTTTTGATTTATAAGGGATTTTGCCGATTTCGGCCTATTGGTTAAAAAATGA
GCTGATTTAACAAAAATTTAACGCGAATTAATTCTGTGGAATGTGTGTCAGTTAGGGTGTGGAAAGTCCC
CAGGCTCCCCAGCAGGCAGAAGTATGCAAAGCATGCATCTCAATTAGTCAGCAACCAGGTGTGGAAAGTC
CCCAGGCTCCCCAGCAGGCAGAAGTATGCAAAGCATGCATCTCAATTAGTCAGCAACCATAGTCCCGCCC
CTAACTCCGCCCATCCCGCCCCTAACTCCGCCCAGTTCCGCCCATTCTCCGCCCCATGGCTGACTAATTT
TTTTTATTTATGCAGAGGCCGAGGCCGCCTCTGCCTCTGAGCTATTCCAGAAGTAGTGAGGAGGCTTTTT
TGGAGGCCTAGGCTTTTGCAAAAAGCTCCCGGGAGCTTGTATATCCATTTTCGGATCTGATCAAGAGACA
GGATGAGGATCGTTTCGCATGATTGAACAAGATGGATTGCACGCAGGTTCTCCGGCCGCTTGGGTGGAGA
GGCTATTCGGCTATGACTGGGCACAACAGACAATCGGCTGCTCTGATGCCGCCGTGTTCCGGCTGTCAGC
GCAGGGGCGCCCGGTTCTTTTTGTCAAGACCGACCTGTCCGGTGCCCTGAATGAACTGCAGGACGAGGCA
GCGCGGCTATCGTGGCTGGCCACGACGGGCGTTCCTTGCGCAGCTGTGCTCGACGTTGTCACTGAAGCGG
GAAGGGACTGGCTGCTATTGGGCGAAGTGCCGGGGCAGGATCTCCTGTCATCTCACCTTGCTCCTGCCGA
GAAAGTATCCATCATGGCTGATGCAATGCGGCGGCTGCATACGCTTGATCCGGCTACCTGCCCATTCGAC
CACCAAGCGAAACATCGCATCGAGCGAGCACGTACTCGGATGGAAGCCGGTCTTGTCGATCAGGATGATC
TGGACGAAGAGCATCAGGGGCTCGCGCCAGCCGAACTGTTCGCCAGGCTCAAGGCGCGCATGCCCGACGG
CGAGGATCTCGTCGTGACCCATGGCGATGCCTGCTTGCCGAATATCATGGTGGAAAATGGCCGCTTTTCT
GGATTCATCGACTGTGGCCGGCTGGGTGTGGCGGACCGCTATCAGGACATAGCGTTGGCTACCCGTGATA
TTGCTGAAGAGCTTGGCGGCGAATGGGCTGACCGCTTCCTCGTGCTTTACGGTATCGCCGCTCCCGATTC
GCAGCGCATCGCCTTCTATCGCCTTCTTGACGAGTTCTTCTGAGCGGGACTCTGGGGTTCGAAATGACCG
ACCAAGCGACGCCCAACCTGCCATCACGAGATTTCGATTCCACCGCCGCCTTCTATGAAAGGTTGGGCTT
CGGAATCGTTTTCCGGGACGCCGGCTGGATGATCCTCCAGCGCGGGGATCTCATGCTGGAGTTCTTCGCC
CACCCCAACTTGTTTATTGCAGCTTATAATGGTTACAAATAAAGCAATAGCATCACAAATTTCACAAATA
AAGCATTTTTTTCACTGCATTCTAGTTGTGGTTTGTCCAAACTCATCAATGTATCTTATCATGTCTGTAT
ACCGTCGACCTCTAGCTAGAGCTTGGCGTAATCATGGTCATAGCTGTTTCCTGTGTGAAATTGTTATCCG
CTCACAATTCCACACAACATACGAGCCGGAAGCATAAAGTGTAAAGCCTGGGGTGCCTAATGAGTGAGCT
AACTCACATTAATTGCGTTGCGCTCACTGCCCGCTTTCCAGTCGGGAAACCTGTCGTGCCAGCTGCATTA
ATGAATCGGCCAACGCGCGGGGAGAGGCGGTTTGCGTATTGGGCGCTCTTCCGCTTCCTCGCTCACTGAC
TCGCTGCGCTCGGTCGTTCGGCTGCGGCGAGCGGTATCAGCTCACTCAAAGGCGGTAATACGGTTATCCA
CAGAATCAGGGGATAACGCAGGAAAGAACATGTGAGCAAAAGGCCAGCAAAAGGCCAGGAACCGTAAAAA
GGCCGCGTTGCTGGCGTTTTTCCATAGGCTCCGCCCCCCTGACGAGCATCACAAAAATCGACGCTCAAGT
CAGAGGTGGCGAAACCCGACAGGACTATAAAGATACCAGGCGTTTCCCCCTGGAAGCTCCCTCGTGCGCT
CTCCTGTTCCGACCCTGCCGCTTACCGGATACCTGTCCGCCTTTCTCCCTTCGGGAAGCGTGGCGCTTTC
TCATAGCTCACGCTGTAGGTATCTCAGTTCGGTGTAGGTCGTTCGCTCCAAGCTGGGCTGTGTGCACGAA
CCCCCCGTTCAGCCCGACCGCTGCGCCTTATCCGGTAACTATCGTCTTGAGTCCAACCCGGTAAGACACG
ACTTATCGCCACTGGCAGCAGCCACTGGTAACAGGATTAGCAGAGCGAGGTATGTAGGCGGTGCTACAGA
GTTCTTGAAGTGGTGGCCTAACTACGGCTACACTAGAAGAACAGTATTTGGTATCTGCGCTCTGCTGAAG
CCAGTTACCTTCGGAAAAAGAGTTGGTAGCTCTTGATCCGGCAAACAAACCACCGCTGGTAGCGGTGGTT
TTTTTGTTTGCAAGCAGCAGATTACGCGCAGAAAAAAAGGATCTCAAGAAGATCCTTTGATCTTTTCTAC
GGGGTCTGACGCTCAGTGGAACGAAAACTCACGTTAAGGGATTTTGGTCATGAGATTATCAAAAAGGATC
TTCACCTAGATCCTTTTAAATTAAAAATGAAGTTTTAAATCAATCTAAAGTATATATGAGTAAACTTGGT
CTGACAGTTACCAATGCTTAATCAGTGAGGCACCTATCTCAGCGATCTGTCTATTTCGTTCATCCATAGT
TGCCTGACTCCCCGTCGTGTAGATAACTACGATACGGGAGGGCTTACCATCTGGCCCCAGTGCTGCAATG
ATACCGCGAGACCCACGCTCACCGGCTCCAGATTTATCAGCAATAAACCAGCCAGCCGGAAGGGCCGAGC
GCAGAAGTGGTCCTGCAACTTTATCCGCCTCCATCCAGTCTATTAATTGTTGCCGGGAAGCTAGAGTAAG
TAGTTCGCCAGTTAATAGTTTGCGCAACGTTGTTGCCATTGCTACAGGCATCGTGGTGTCACGCTCGTCG
TTTGGTATGGCTTCATTCAGCTCCGGTTCCCAACGATCAAGGCGAGTTACATGATCCCCCATGTTGTGCA
AAAAAGCGGTTAGCTCCTTCGGTCCTCCGATCGTTGTCAGAAGTAAGTTGGCCGCAGTGTTATCACTCAT
GGTTATGGCAGCACTGCATAATTCTCTTACTGTCATGCCATCCGTAAGATGCTTTTCTGTGACTGGTGAG
TACTCAACCAAGTCATTCTGAGAATAGTGTATGCGGCGACCGAGTTGCTCTTGCCCGGCGTCAATACGGG
ATAATACCGCGCCACATAGCAGAACTTTAAAAGTGCTCATCATTGGAAAACGTTCTTCGGGGCGAAAACT
CTCAAGGATCTTACCGCTGTTGAGATCCAGTTCGATGTAACCCACTCGTGCACCCAACTGATCTTCAGCA
TCTTTTACTTTCACCAGCGTTTCTGGGTGAGCAAAAACAGGAAGGCAAAATGCCGCAAAAAAGGGAATAA
GGGCGACACGGAAATGTTGAATACTCATACTCTTCCTTTTTCAATATTATTGAAGCATTTATCAGGGTTA
TTGTCTCATGAGCGGATACATATTTGAATGTATTTAGAAAAATAAACAAATAGGGGTTCCGCGCACATTT
CCCCGAAAAGTGCCACCTGACGTCGACGGATCGGGAGATCTCCCGATCCCCTATGGTGCACTCTCAGTAC
AATCTGCTCTGATGCCGCATAGTTAAGCCAGTATCTGCTCCCTGCTTGTGTGTTGGAGGTCGCTGAGTAG
TGCGCGAGCAAAATTTAAGCTACAACAAGGCAAGGCTTGACCGACAATTGCATGAAGAATCTGCTTAGGG
TTAGGCGTTTTGCGCTGCTTCGCGATGTACGGGCCAGATATACGCGTT
